Addgene plasmid #215465: pINDUCER20-Src(K295R)
Purpose: Dox-inducible lentiviral transfer vector with Src kinase-dead mutant (K295R)
Depositing lab: Johanna Ivaska. Depositing organization: Turku Bioscience Centre. Publication: Dynamic regulation of integrin beta1 phosphorylation supports invasion of breast cancer cells. Conway JRW, Joshi O, Kaivola J, Follain G, Gounis M, Kuhl D, Ivaska J. Nat Cell Biol. 2025 May 26. doi: 10.1038/s41556-025-01663-4. PubMed 40419795.
Backbone
  Vector backbone: pINDUCER20
  Backbone manufacturer: Addgene plasmid #44012
  Total vector size (bp): 11801
  Vector type: Lentiviral
  Selectable markers: Neomycin (select with G418)
Growth in bacteria
  Bacterial resistance: Ampicillin, 100 μg/mL
  Growth temperature: 37°C
  Growth strain: NEB Stable
  Copy number: High Copy
Gene/Insert
  Gene/Insert name: Src
  Species: G. gallus (chicken)
  Insert size (bp): 1602
  Mutation: K295R (Kinase dead)
  Entrez Gene: SRC (a.k.a. PP60C-SCR, SDR, c-src)
  Promoter: mCMV, Doxycycline-inducible
  Cloning method: Gateway Cloning
  Sequencing primers: 5′ mCMV_F; 3′ WPRE_R
Terms and licenses: Academic/Nonprofit Terms; Industry Terms
How to cite: pINDUCER20-Src(K295R) was a gift from Johanna Ivaska (Addgene plasmid # 215465 ; http://n2t.net/addgene:215465 ; RRID:Addgene_215465)
