[The description below was written by a language model from this plasmid's Addgene catalogue record and pLannotate feature annotations shown in this document.]
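Description:
pINDUCER20-Src(K295R) is an 11.8 kb HIV-1-based lentiviral transfer vector built on the pINDUCER20 backbone for doxycycline-inducible expression of a kinase-dead mutant of chicken (G. gallus) Src. It is propagated in E. coli through a high-copy ColE1/pUC-type origin with ampicillin selection (AmpR). The viral portion carries a truncated 5' LTR, the Ψ packaging signal with an adjoining gag fragment, the Rev response element, the cPPT/CTS and a self-inactivating ΔU3 3' LTR. These elements allow the region between the LTRs to be packaged and integrated into target cells when helper functions are supplied in trans. A WPRE just upstream of the 3' LTR enhances transcript expression.

The payload is an all-in-one Tet-On arrangement. A tetracycline response element with seven tetO copies, fused to a minimal CMV promoter, drives the roughly 1.6 kb Src coding sequence. That sequence was introduced by Gateway recombination and is flanked by attB1 and attB2 sites. The K295R substitution is recorded as rendering the non-receptor tyrosine kinase catalytically inactive; no epitope tag or reporter on the insert is annotated. Downstream, a constitutive human UbC promoter expresses the reverse tetracycline transactivator rtTA3, followed by an EMCV IRES and the neomycin resistance gene. Transduced cells can therefore be selected with G418 while producing the transactivator, which switches on the Src mutant only when doxycycline is present.

The construct is suited to generating stable cell populations with controllable expression of inactive Src, for example as a control for kinase-dependent signalling. The associated work concerns integrin β1 phosphorylation and breast cancer cell invasion.
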