Features (pLannotate 1.2.2; 34 found; start..end, strand, type, name):
    377..634     +  LTR            5' LTR (truncated): truncated 5' long terminal repeat (LTR) from HIV-1
    681..806     +  misc_feature   HIV-1 Ψ: packaging signal of human immunodeficiency virus type 1
    790..1128    +  CDS            HIV-1 gag (fragment): gag protein from human immunodeficiency virus 1; gag
   1303..1536    +  misc_feature   RRE: The Rev response element (RRE) of HIV-1 allows for Rev-dependent mRNA export from the nucleus to the cytoplasm.
   1913..2013    +  CDS            Rev (fragment): human immunodeficiency virus 1 (HIV-1) Rev protein; rev; enhances nuclear export of unspliced and incompletely spliced viral mRNAs
   2058..2175    +  misc_feature   cPPT/CTS: central polypurine tract and central termination sequence of HIV-1
   2230..2500    +  protein_bind   tetracycline response element: contains seven copies of the tetracycline operator tetO tetracycline repressor TetR
   2511..2528    +  misc_feature   MCS (fragment): pUC18/19 multiple cloning site
   2533..2571    +  promoter       minimal CMV promoter: human cytomegalovirus (CMV) immediate early promoter
   2701..2725    +  protein_bind   attB1: mutant version of attB; recombination site for the Gateway® BP reaction BP Clonase™
   2769..4367    +  CDS            SRC: SRC_CHICK - Experimental evidence at protein level: Swiss-Prot protein existence level 1. Non-receptor protein tyrosine kinase which is activated following engagement of many different classes of cellular receptors including immune response receptors, integrins and other adhesion receptors, receptor protein tyrosine kinases, G protein-coupled receptors as well as cytokine receptors. Participates in signaling pathways that control a diverse spectrum of biological activities including gene transcription, immune response, cell adhesion, cell cycle progression, apoptosis, migration, and transforma
   4388..4412    -  protein_bind   attB2: mutant version of attB; recombination site for the Gateway® BP reaction BP Clonase™
   4524..4559    +  promoter       PGK promoter (fragment): mouse phosphoglycerate kinase 1 promoter
   4577..5788    +  promoter       UbC promoter: human ubiquitin C promoter
   5847..6544    +  CDS            rtTA3 (fragment): reverse tetracycline transactivator 3 activates expression from Tet-responsive promoters in the presence of doxycycline
   6474..6584    +  CDS            VP48: 3 tandem repeats of the minimal activation domain of herpes simplex virus VP16 (Cheng et al., 2013)
   6742..7204    +  misc_feature   IRES: internal ribosome entry site (IRES) of the encephalomyocarditis virus (EMCV)
   7220..8014    +  CDS            NeoR/KanR: aminoglycoside phosphotransferase from Tn5; aph(3')-II (or nptII); confers resistance to neomycin, kanamycin, and G418 (Geneticin®)
   8042..8125    +  CDS            large T antigen (fragment): large T antigen from SV40 (simian virus 40)
   8159..8179    +  misc_feature   MCS (fragment): pBluescript multiple cloning site
   8191..8779    +  misc_feature   WPRE: woodchuck hepatitis virus posttranscriptional regulatory element
   8787..8852    +  CDS            nef (fragment): NEF_HV1Z2 - Experimental evidence at protein level: Swiss-Prot protein existence level 1. Extracellular Nef protein targets CD4(+) T-lymphocytes for apoptosis by interacting with CXCR4 surface receptors. From Human immunodeficiency virus type 1 group M subtype D (isolate Z2/CDC-Z34) (HIV-1).
   8854..9087    +  LTR            3' LTR (ΔU3): self-inactivating 3' long terminal repeat (LTR) from HIV-1
   9292..9396    +  promoter       AmpR promoter: bla
   9397..10257   +  CDS            AmpR: β-lactamase; bla; confers resistance to ampicillin, carbenicillin, and related antibiotics
  10428..11016   +  rep_origin     ori: high-copy-number ColE1/pMB1/pBR322/pUC origin of replication
  11199..11253   +  CDS            lacI (fragment): lac repressor; lacI; The lac repressor binds to the lac operator to inhibit transcription in E. coli. This inhibition can be relieved by adding lactose or isopropyl-β-D-thiogalactopyranoside (IPTG).
  11259..11352   +  rep_origin     SV40 ori (fragment): SV40 origin of replication
  11377..11414   +  CDS            lacI (fragment): lac repressor; lacI; The lac repressor binds to the lac operator to inhibit transcription in E. coli. This inhibition can be relieved by adding lactose or isopropyl-β-D-thiogalactopyranoside (IPTG).
  11427..11448   +  protein_bind   CAP binding site: CAP binding activates transcription in the presence of cAMP. E. coli catabolite activator protein
  11463..11493   +  promoter       lac promoter: promoter for the E. coli lac operon
  11497..11519   +  protein_bind   lac operator (fragment): The lac repressor binds to the lac operator to inhibit transcription in E. coli. This inhibition can be relieved by adding lactose or isopropyl-β-D-thiogalactopyranoside (IPTG). lac repressor encoded by lacI
  11551..11634   +  polyA_signal   SV40 poly(A) signal (fragment): SV40 polyadenylation signal
  11801..329     +  CDS            nef (fragment) (across the origin): NEF_HV1BR - Experimental evidence at protein level: Swiss-Prot protein existence level 1. Extracellular Nef protein targets CD4(+) T-lymphocytes for apoptosis by interacting with CXCR4 surface receptors (PubMed:14990729). From Human immunodeficiency virus type 1 group M subtype B (isolate BRU/LAI) (HIV-1).
>Addgene plasmid #215465 | pINDUCER20-Src(K295R) | addgene full sequence | sequence record 471963 | Addgene NGS Result
TGGAAGGGCTAATTCACTCCCAAAGAAGACAAGATATCCTTGATCTGTGGATCTACCACACACAAGGCTA
CTTCCCTGATTAGCAGAACTACACACCAGGGCCAGGGGTCAGATATCCACTGACCTTTGGATGGTGCTAC
AAGCTAGTACCAGTTGAGCCAGATAAGGTAGAAGAGGCCAATAAAGGAGAGAACACCAGCTTGTTACACC
CTGTGAGCCTGCATGGGATGGATGACCCGGAGAGAGAAGTGTTAGAGTGGAGGTTTGACAGCCGCCTAGC
ATTTCATCACGTGGCCCGAGAGCTGCATCCGGAGTACTTCAAGAACTGCTGATATCGAGCTTGCTACAAG
GGACTTTCCGCTGGGGACTTTCCAGGGAGGCGTGGCCTGGGCGGGACTGGGGAGTGGCGAGCCCTCAGAT
CCTGCATATAAGCAGCTGCTTTTTGCCTGTACTGGGTCTCTCTGGTTAGACCAGATCTGAGCCTGGGAGC
TCTCTGGCTAACTAGGGAACCCACTGCTTAAGCCTCAATAAAGCTTGCCTTGAGTGCTTCAAGTAGTGTG
TGCCCGTCTGTTGTGTGACTCTGGTAACTAGAGATCCCTCAGACCCTTTTAGTCAGTGTGGAAAATCTCT
AGCAGTGGCGCCCGAACAGGGACTTGAAAGCGAAAGGGAAACCAGAGGAGCTCTCTCGACGCAGGACTCG
GCTTGCTGAAGCGCGCACGGCAAGAGGCGAGGGGCGGCGACTGGTGAGTACGCCAAAAATTTTGACTAGC
GGAGGCTAGAAGGAGAGAGATGGGTGCGAGAGCGTCAGTATTAAGCGGGGGAGAATTAGATCGCGATGGG
AAAAAATTCGGTTAAGGCCAGGGGGAAAGAAAAAATATAAATTAAAACATATAGTATGGGCAAGCAGGGA
GCTAGAACGATTCGCAGTTAATCCTGGCCTGTTAGAAACATCAGAAGGCTGTAGACAAATACTGGGACAG
CTACAACCATCCCTTCAGACAGGATCAGAAGAACTTAGATCATTATATAATACAGTAGCAACCCTCTATT
GTGTGCATCAAAGGATAGAGATAAAAGACACCAAGGAAGCTTTAGACAAGATAGAGGAAGAGCAAAACAA
AAGTAAGACCACCGCACAGCAAGCGGCCGGCCGCTGATCTTCAGACCTGGAGGAGGAGATATGAGGGACA
ATTGGAGAAGTGAATTATATAAATATAAAGTAGTAAAAATTGAACCATTAGGAGTAGCACCCACCAAGGC
AAAGAGAAGAGTGGTGCAGAGAGAAAAAAGAGCAGTGGGAATAGGAGCTTTGTTCCTTGGGTTCTTGGGA
GCAGCAGGAAGCACTATGGGCGCAGCGTCAATGACGCTGACGGTACAGGCCAGACAATTATTGTCTGGTA
TAGTGCAGCAGCAGAACAATTTGCTGAGGGCTATTGAGGCGCAACAGCATCTGTTGCAACTCACAGTCTG
GGGCATCAAGCAGCTCCAGGCAAGAATCCTGGCTGTGGAAAGATACCTAAAGGATCAACAGCTCCTGGGG
ATTTGGGGTTGCTCTGGAAAACTCATTTGCACCACTGCTGTGCCTTGGAATGCTAGTTGGAGTAATAAAT
CTCTGGAACAGATTTGGAATCACACGACCTGGATGGAGTGGGACAGAGAAATTAACAATTACACAAGCTT
AATACACTCCTTAATTGAAGAATCGCAAAACCAGCAAGAAAAGAATGAACAAGAATTATTGGAATTAGAT
AAATGGGCAAGTTTGTGGAATTGGTTTAACATAACAAATTGGCTGTGGTATATAAAATTATTCATAATGA
TAGTAGGAGGCTTGGTAGGTTTAAGAATAGTTTTTGCTGTACTTTCTATAGTGAATAGAGTTAGGCAGGG
ATATTCACCATTATCGTTTCAGACCCACCTCCCAACCCCGAGGGGACCCGACAGGCCCGAAGGAATAGAA
GAAGAAGGTGGAGAGAGAGACAGAGACAGATCCATTCGATTAGTGAACGGATCTCGACGGTATCGCCGAA
TTCACAAATGGCAGTATTCATCCACAATTTTAAAAGAAAAGGGGGGATTGGGGGGTACAGTGCAGGGGAA
AGAATAGTAGACATAATAGCAACAGACATACAAACTAAAGAATTACAAAAACAAATTACAAAAATTCAAA
ATTTTCGGGTTTATTACAGGGACAGCAGAGATCCAGTTTGGACTAGGATCCTTTACCACTCCCTATCAGT
GATAGAGAAAAGTGAAAGTCGAGTTTACCACTCCCTATCAGTGATAGAGAAAAGTGAAAGTCGAGTTTAC
CACTCCCTATCAGTGATAGAGAAAAGTGAAAGTCGAGTTTACCACTCCCTATCAGTGATAGAGAAAAGTG
AAAGTCGAGTTTACCACTCCCTATCAGTGATAGAGAAAAGTGAAAGTCGAGTTTACCACTCCCTATCAGT
GATAGAGAAAAGTGAAAGTCGAGTTTACCACTCCCTATCAGTGATAGAGAAAAGTGAAAGTCGAGCTCGG
TACCCGGGTCGAGGTAGGCGTGTACGGTGGGAGGCCTATATAAGCAGAGCTCGTTTAGTGAACCGTCAGA
TCGCCTGGAGACGCCATCCACGCTGTTTTGACCTCCATAGAAGACACCGGGACCGATCCAGCCTCCGCGG
CCCCGAACTAGTCCAGTGTGGTGGAATTCTGCAGATATCAACAAGTTTGTACAAAAAAGCAGGCTGGCGC
CGGAACCAATTCAGTCGACTGGATCCGGTACCGCCACCATGGGGAGCAGCAAGAGCAAGCCCAAGGACCC
CAGCCAGCGCCGGCGCAGCCTGGAGCCACCCGACAGCACCCACCACGGGGGATTCCCAGCCTCGCAGACC
CCCAACAAGACAGCAGCCCCCGACACGCACCGCACCCCCAGCCGCTCCTTTGGGACCGTGGCCACCGAGC
CCAAGCTCTTCGGGGGCTTCAACACTTCTGACACCGTCACGTCGCCGCAGCGTGCCGGGGCACTGGCTGG
CGGCGTCACCACTTTCGTGGCTCTCTATGACTACGAGTCCCGGACTGAAACGGACTTGTCCTTCAAGAAA
GGAGAACGCCTGCAGATTGTCAACAACACGGAAGGTGACTGGTGGCTGGCTCATTCCCTCACTACAGGAC
AGACGGGCTACATCCCCAGTAACTATGTCGCGCCCTCAGACTCCATCCAGGCTGAAGAGTGGTACTTTGG
GAAGATCACTCGTCGGGAGTCCGAGCGGCTGCTGCTCAACCCCGAAAACCCCCGGGGAACCTTCTTGGTC
CGGGAGAGCGAGACGACAAAAGGTGCCTATTGCCTCTCCGTTTCTGACTTTGACAACGCCAAGGGGCTCA
ATGTGAAGCACTACAAGATCCGCAAGCTGGACAGCGGCGGCTTCTACATCACCTCACGCACACAGTTCAG
CAGCCTGCAGCAGCTGGTGGCCTACTACTCCAAACATGCTGATGGCTTGTGCCACCGCCTGACCAACGTC
TGCCCCACGTCCAAGCCCCAGACCCAGGGACTCGCCAAGGACGCGTGGGAAATCCCCCGGGAGTCGCTGC
GGCTGGAGGTGAAGCTGGGGCAGGGCTGCTTTGGAGAGGTCTGGATGGGGACCTGGAACGGCACCACCAG
AGTGGCCATAAGGACTCTGAAGCCCGGCACCATGTCCCCGGAGGCCTTCCTGCAGGAAGCCCAAGTGATG
AAGAAGCTCCGGCATGAGAAGCTGGTTCAGCTGTACGCAGTGGTGTCGGAAGAGCCCATCTACATCGTCA
CTGAGTACATGAGCAAGGGGAGCCTCCTGGATTTCCTGAAGGGAGAGATGGGCAAGTACCTGCGGCTGCC
ACAGCTCGTCGATATGGCTGCTCAGATTGCATCCGGCATGGCCTATGTGGAGAGGATGAACTACGTGCAC
CGAGACCTGCGGGCGGCCAACATCCTGGTGGGGGAGAACCTGGTGTGCAAGGTGGCTGACTTTGGGCTGG
CACGCCTCATCGAGGACAACGAGTACACAGCACGGCAAGGTGCCAAGTTCCCCATCAAGTGGACAGCCCC
CGAGGCAGCCCTCTATGGCCGGTTCACCATCAAGTCGGATGTCTGGTCCTTCGGCATCCTGCTGACTGAG
CTGACCACCAAGGGCCGGGTGCCATACCCAGGGATGGTCAACAGGGAGGTGCTGGACCAGGTGGAGAGGG
GCTACCGCATGCCCTGCCCGCCCGAGTGCCCCGAGTCGCTGCATGACCTCATGTGCCAGTGCTGGCGGAA
GGACCCTGAGGAGCGGCCCACTTTTGAGTACCTGCAGGCCTTCCTGGAGGACTACTTCACCTCGACAGAG
CCCCAGTACCAGCCTGGAGAGAACCTATAGTGACTCGAGATATCTAGACCCAGCTTTCTTGTACAAAGTG
GTTGATATCCAGCACAGTGGCGGCCGCTCGAGTCTAGAGGGCCCGCGGTTCGAATACCCATACGACGTCC
CAGACTACGCTTAGTAATGATTAATTAAACTAGAAATTCTACCGGGTAGGGGAGGCGCTTTTCCCAAGGC
AGTCTGGAGTAACCCACCCAAGATCTGGCCTCCGCGCCGGGTTTTGGCGCCTCCCGCGGGCGCCCCCCTC
CTCACGGCGAGCGCTGCCACGTCAGACGAAGGGCGCAGCGAGCGTCCTGATCCTTCCGCCCGGACGCTCA
GGACAGCGGCCCGCTGCTCATAAGACTCGGCCTTAGAACCCCAGTATCAGCAGAAGGACATTTTAGGACG
GGACTTGGGTGACTCTAGGGCACTGGTTTTCTTTCCAGAGAGCGGAACAGGCGAGGAAAAGTAGTCCCTT
CTCGGCGATTCTGCGGAGGGATCTCCGTGGGGCGGTGAACGCCGATGATTATATAAGGACGCGCCGGGTG
TGGCACAGCTAGTTCCGTCGCAGCCGGGATTTGGGTCGCGGTTCTTGTTTGTGGATCGCTGTGATCGTCA
CTTGGTGAGTAGCGGGCTGCTGGGCTGGCCGGGGCTTTCGTGGCCGCCGGGCCGCTCGGTGGGACGGAAG
CGTGTGGAGAGACCGCCAAGGGCTGTAGTCTGGGTCCGCGAGCAAGGTTGCCCTGAACTGGGGGTTGGGG
GGAGCGCAGCAAAATGGCGGCTGTTCCCGAGTCTTGAATGGAAGACGCTTGTGAGGCGGGCTGTGAGGTC
GTTGAAACAAGGTGGGGGGCATGGTGGGCGGCAAGAACCCAAGGTCTTGAGGCCTTCGCTAATGCGGGAA
AGCTCTTATTCGGGTGAGATGGGCTGGGGCACCATCTGGGGACCCTGACGTGAAGTTTGTCACTGACTGG
AGAACTCGGTTTGTCGTCTGTTGCGGGGGCGGCAGTTATGGCGGTGCCGTTGGGCAGTGCACCCGTACCT
TTGGGAGCGCGCGCCCTCGTCGTGTCGTGACGTCACCCGTTCTGTTGGCTTATAATGCAGGGTGGGGCCA
CCTGCCGGTAGGTGTGCGGTAGGCTTTTCTCCGTCGCAGGACGCAGGGTTCGGGCCTAGGGTAGGCTCTC
CTGAATCGACAGGCGCCGGACCTCTGGTGAGGGGAGGGATAAGTGAGGCGTCAGTTTCTTTGGTCGGTTT
TATGTACCTATCTTCTTAAGTAGCTGAAGCTCCGGTTTTGAACTATGCGCTCGGGGTTGGCGAGTGTGTT
TTGTGAAGTTTTTTAGGCACCTTTTGAAATGTAATCATTTGGGTCAATATGTAATTTTCAGTGTTAGACT
AGTAAATTGTCCGCTAAATTCTGGCCGTTTTTGGCTTTTTTGTTAGACGAAGCTTGGTACCGAGCTCGGA
TCTCCACCCCGTACCGGTCCTGCAGTCGAATTCACCATGTCTAGACTGGACAAGAGCAAAGTCATAAACG
GAGCTCTGGAATTACTCAATGGTGTCGGTATCGAAGGCCTGACGACAAGGAAACTCGCTCAAAAGCTGGG
AGTTGAGCAGCCTACCCTGTACTGGCACGTGAAGAACAAGCGGGCCCTGCTCGATGCCCTGCCAATCGAG
ATGCTGGACAGGCATCATACCCACTTCTGCCCCCTGGAAGGCGAGTCATGGCAAGACTTTCTGCGGAACA
ACGCCAAGTCATACCGCTGTGCTCTCCTCTCACATCGCGACGGGGCTAAAGTGCATCTCGGCACCCGCCC
AACAGAGAAACAGTACGAAACCCTGGAAAATCAGCTCGCGTTCCTGTGTCAGCAAGGCTTCTCCCTGGAG
AACGCACTGTACGCTCTGTCCGCCGTGGGCCACTTTACACTGGGCTGCGTATTGGAGGAACAGGAGCATC
AAGTAGCAAAAGAGGAAAGAGAGACACCTACCACCGATTCTATGCCCCCACTTCTGAGACAAGCAATTGA
GCTGTTCGACCGGCAGGGAGCCGAACCTGCCTTCCTTTTCGGCCTGGAACTAATCATATGTGGCCTGGAG
AAACAGCTAAAGTGCGAAAGCGGCGGGCCGACCGACGCCCTTGACGATTTTGACTTAGACATGCTCCCAG
CCGATGCCCTTGACGACTTTGACCTTGATATGCTGCCTGCTGACGCTCTTGACGATTTTGACCTTGACAT
GCTCCCCGGGTAACTAAGTAAGGATCCGCGGCCGCACTAGAGGAATTCCGCCCCTCTCCCCCCCCCCCCC
CTAACGTTACTGGCCGAAGCCGCTTGGAATAAGGCCGGTGTGCGTTTGTCTATATGTTATTTTCCACCAT
ATTGCCGTCTTTTGGCAATGTGAGGGCCCGGAAACCTGGCCCTGTCTTCTTGACGAGCATTCCTAGGGGT
CTTTCCCCTCTCGCCAAAGGAATGCAAGGTCTGTTGAATGTCGTGAAGGAAGCAGTTCCTCTGGAAGCTT
CTTGAAGACAAACAACGTCTGTAGCGACCCTTTGCAGGCAGCGGAACCCCCCACCTGGCGACAGGTGCCT
CTGCGGCCAAAAGCCACGTGTATAAGATACACCTGCAAAGGCGGCACAACCCCAGTGCCACGTTGTGAGT
TGGATAGTTGTGGAAAGAGTCAAATGGCTCTCCTCAAGCGTATTCAACAAGGGGCTGAAGGATGCCCAGA
AGGTACCCCATTGTATGGGATCTGATCTGGGGCCTCGGTGCACATGCTTTACATGTGTTTAGTCGAGGTT
AAAAAAACGTCTAGGCCCCCCGAACCACGGGGACGTGGTTTTCCTTTGAAAAACACGATGATAAGCTTAC
CGGTCCACCATGATTGAACAAGATGGATTGCACGCAGGTTCTCCGGCCGCTTGGGTGGAGAGGCTATTCG
GCTATGACTGGGCACAACAGACAATCGGCTGCTCTGATGCCGCCGTGTTCCGGCTGTCAGCGCAGGGGCG
CCCGGTTCTTTTTGTCAAGACCGACCTGTCCGGTGCCCTGAATGAACTGCAAGACGAGGCAGCGCGGCTA
TCGTGGCTGGCCACGACGGGCGTTCCTTGCGCAGCTGTGCTCGACGTTGTCACTGAAGCGGGAAGGGACT
GGCTGCTATTGGGCGAAGTGCCGGGGCAGGATCTCCTGTCATCTCACCTTGCTCCTGCCGAGAAAGTATC
CATCATGGCTGATGCAATGCGGCGGCTGCATACGCTTGATCCGGCTACCTGCCCATTCGACCACCAAGCG
AAACATCGCATCGAGCGAGCACGTACTCGGATGGAAGCCGGTCTTGTCGATCAGGATGATCTGGACGAAG
AGCATCAGGGGCTCGCGCCAGCCGAACTGTTCGCCAGGCTCAAGGCGAGCATGCCCGACGGCGAGGATCT
CGTCGTGACCCATGGCGATGCCTGCTTGCCGAATATCATGGTGGAAAATGGCCGCTTTTCTGGATTCATC
GACTGTGGCCGGCTGGGTGTGGCGGACCGCTATCAGGACATAGCGTTGGCTACCCGTGATATTGCTGAAG
AGCTTGGCGGCGAATGGGCTGACCGCTTCCTCGTGCTTTACGGTATCGCCGCTCCCGATTCGCAGCGCAT
CGCCTTCTATCGCCTTCTTGACGAGTTCTTCTGATGTACAAGTAAAGCGGCCGCGACTCTAGATCATAAT
CAGCCATACCACATTTGTAGAGGTTTTACTTGCTTTAAAAAACCTCCCACACCTCCCCCTGAACCTGAAA
CATAAAATGAATGCAATTGTTGTTGTTTAGTCCCTCCCAATTCGATATCAAGCTTATCGCGATAGATCCT
AATCAACCTCTGGATTACAAAATTTGTGAAAGATTGACTGGTATTCTTAACTATGTTGCTCCTTTTACGC
TATGTGGATACGCTGCTTTAATGCCTTTGTATCATGCTATTGCTTCCCGTATGGCTTTCATTTTCTCCTC
CTTGTATAAATCCTGGTTGCTGTCTCTTTATGAGGAGTTGTGGCCCGTTGTCAGGCAACGTGGCGTGGTG
TGCACTGTGTTTGCTGACGCAACCCCCACTGGTTGGGGCATTGCCACCACCTGTCAGCTCCTTTCCGGGA
CTTTCGCTTTCCCCCTCCCTATTGCCACGGCGGAACTCATCGCCGCCTGCCTTGCCCGCTGCTGGACAGG
GGCTCGGCTGTTGGGCACTGACAATTCCGTGGTGTTGTCGGGGAAATCATCGTCCTTTCCTTGGCTGCTC
GCCTGTGTTGCCACCTGGATTCTGCGCGGGACGTCCTTCTGCTACGTCCCTTCGGCCCTCAATCCAGCGG
ACCTTCCTTCCCGCGGCCTGCTGCCGGCTCTGCGGCCTCTTCCGCGTCTTCGCCTTCGCCCTCAGACGAG
TCGGATCTCCCTTTGGGCCGCCTCCCCGCCTGAGATCCTTTAAGACCAATGACTTACAAGGCAGCTGTAG
ATCTTAGCCACTTTTTAAAAGAAAAGGGGGGACTGGAAGGGCTAATTCACTCCCAACGAAGACAAGATCT
GCTTTTTGCTTGTACTGGGTCTCTCTGGTTAGACCAGATCTGAGCCTGGGAGCTCTCTGGCTAACTAGGG
AACCCACTGCTTAAGCCTCAATAAAGCTTGCCTTGAGTGCTTCAAGTAGTGTGTGCCCGTCTGTTGTGTG
ACTCTGGTAACTAGAGATCCCTCAGACCCTTTTAGTCAGTGTGGAAAATCTCTAGCAGTAGTAGTTCATG
TCATCTTATTATTCAGTATTTATAACTTGCAAAGAAATGAATATCAGAGAGTGAGAGGCCCGGGTTAATT
AAGGAAAGGGCTAGATCATTCTTGAAGACGAAAGGGCCTCGTGATACGCCTATTTTTATAGGTTAATGTC
ATGATAATAATGGTTTCTTAGACGTCAGGTGGCACTTTTCGGGGAAATGTGCGCGGAACCCCTATTTGTT
TATTTTTCTAAATACATTCAAATATGTATCCGCTCATGAGACAATAACCCTGATAAATGCTTCAATAATA
TTGAAAAAGGAAGAGTATGAGTATTCAACATTTCCGTGTCGCCCTTATTCCCTTTTTTGCGGCATTTTGC
CTTCCTGTTTTTGCTCACCCAGAAACGCTGGTGAAAGTAAAAGATGCTGAAGATCAGTTGGGTGCACGAG
TGGGTTACATCGAACTGGATCTCAACAGCGGTAAGATCCTTGAGAGTTTTCGCCCCGAAGAACGTTTTCC
AATGATGAGCACTTTTAAAGTTCTGCTATGTGGCGCGGTATTATCCCGTGTTGACGCCGGGCAAGAGCAA
CTCGGTCGCCGCATACACTATTCTCAGAATGACTTGGTTGAGTACTCACCAGTCACAGAAAAGCATCTTA
CGGATGGCATGACAGTAAGAGAATTATGCAGTGCTGCCATAACCATGAGTGATAACACTGCGGCCAACTT
ACTTCTGACAACGATCGGAGGACCGAAGGAGCTAACCGCTTTTTTGCACAACATGGGGGATCATGTAACT
CGCCTTGATCGTTGGGAACCGGAGCTGAATGAAGCCATACCAAACGACGAGCGTGACACCACGATGCCTG
TAGCAATGGCAACAACGTTGCGCAAACTATTAACTGGCGAACTACTTACTCTAGCTTCCCGGCAACAATT
AATAGACTGGATGGAGGCGGATAAAGTTGCAGGACCACTTCTGCGCTCGGCCCTTCCGGCTGGCTGGTTT
ATTGCTGATAAATCTGGAGCCGGTGAGCGTGGGTCTCGCGGTATCATTGCAGCACTGGGGCCAGATGGTA
AGCCCTCCCGTATCGTAGTTATCTACACGACGGGGAGTCAGGCAACTATGGATGAACGAAATAGACAGAT
CGCTGAGATAGGTGCCTCACTGATTAAGCATTGGTAACTGTCAGACCAAGTTTACTCATATATACTTTAG
ATTGATTTAAAACTTCATTTTTAATTTAAAAGGATCTAGGTGAAGATCCTTTTTGATAATCTCATGACCA
AAATCCCTTAACGTGAGTTTTCGTTCCACTGAGCGTCAGACCCCGTAGAAAAGATCAAAGGATCTTCTTG
AGATCCTTTTTTTCTGCGCGTAATCTGCTGCTTGCAAACAAAAAAACCACCGCTACCAGCGGTGGTTTGT
TTGCCGGATCAAGAGCTACCAACTCTTTTTCCGAAGGTAACTGGCTTCAGCAGAGCGCAGATACCAAATA
CTGTTCTTCTAGTGTAGCCGTAGTTAGGCCACCACTTCAAGAACTCTGTAGCACCGCCTACATACCTCGC
TCTGCTAATCCTGTTACCAGTGGCTGCTGCCAGTGGCGATAAGTCGTGTCTTACCGGGTTGGACTCAAGA
CGATAGTTACCGGATAAGGCGCAGCGGTCGGGCTGAACGGGGGGTTCGTGCACACAGCCCAGCTTGGAGC
GAACGACCTACACCGAACTGAGATACCTACAGCGTGAGCTATGAGAAAGCGCCACGCTTCCCGAAGGGAG
AAAGGCGGACAGGTATCCGGTAAGCGGCAGGGTCGGAACAGGAGAGCGCACGAGGGAGCTTCCAGGGGGA
AACGCCTGGTATCTTTATAGTCCTGTCGGGTTTCGCCACCTCTGACTTGAGCGTCGATTTTTGTGATGCT
CGTCAGGGGGGCGGAGCCTATGGAAAAACGCCAGCAACGCGGCCTTTTTACGGTTCCTGGCCTTTTGCTG
GCCTTTTGCTCACATGTTCTTTCCTGCGTTATCCCCTGATTCTGTGGATAACCGTATTACCGCCTTTGAG
TGAGCTGATACCGCTCGCCGCAGCCGAACGACCGAGCGCAGCGAGTCAGTGAGCGAGGAAGCGGAAGAGC
GCCCAATACGCAAACCGCCTCTCCCCGCGCGTTGGCCGATTCATTAATGCAGCAAGCTCATGGCTGACTA
ATTTTTTTTATTTATGCAGAGGCCGAGGCCGCCTCGGCCTCTGAGCTATTCCAGAAGTAGTGAGGAGGCT
TTTTTGGAGGCCTAGGCTTTTGCAAAAAGCTCCCCGTGGCACGACAGGTTTCCCGACTGGAAAGCGGGCA
GTGAGCGCAACGCAATTAATGTGAGTTAGCTCACTCATTAGGCACCCCAGGCTTTACACTTTATGCTTCC
GGCTCGTATGTTGTGTGGAATTGTGAGCGGATAACAATTTCACACAGGAAACAGCTATGACATGATTACG
AATTTCACAAATAAAGCATTTTTTTCACTGCATTCTAGTTGTGGTTTGTCCAAACTCATCAATGTATCTT
ATCATGTCTGGATCAACTGGATAACTCAAGCTAACCAAAATCATCCCAAACTTCCCACCCCATACCCTAT
TACCACTGCCAATTACCTGTGGTTTCATTTACTCTAAACCTGTGATTCCTCTGAATTATTTTCATTTTAA
AGAAATTGTATTTGTTAAATATGTACTACAAACTTAGTAGT
